>Addgene plasmid #65708 | pYNL-C1_fibrillarin | addgene full sequence | sequence record 116843 | Addgene assembled full plasmid sequence
TAGTTATTAATAGTAATCAATTACGGGGTCATTAGTTCATAGCCCATATATGGAGTTCCGCGTTACATAA
CTTACGGTAAATGGCCCGCCTGGCTGACCGCCCAACGACCCCCGCCCATTGACGTCAATAATGACGTATG
TTCCCATAGTAACGCCAATAGGGACTTTCCATTGACGTCAATGGGTGGAGTATTTACGGTAAACTGCCCA
CTTGGCAGTACATCAAGTGTATCATATGCCAAGTACGCCCCCTATTGACGTCAATGACGGTAAATGGCCC
GCCTGGCATTATGCCCAGTACATGACCTTATGGGACTTTCCTACTTGGCAGTACATCTACGTATTAGTCA
TCGCTATTACCATGGTGATGCGGTTTTGGCAGTACATCAATGGGCGTGGATAGCGGTTTGACTCACGGGG
ATTTCCAAGTCTCCACCCCATTGACGTCAATGGGAGTTTGTTTTGGCACCAAAATCAACGGGACTTTCCA
AAATGTCGTAACAACTCCGCCCCATTGACGCAAATGGGCGGTAGGCGTGTACGGTGGGAGGTCTATATAA
GCAGAGCTGGTTTAGTGAACCGTCAGATCCGCTAGCGCCACCATGGTGAGCAAGGGCGAGGAGCTGTTCA
CCGGGGTGGTGCCCATCCTGGTCGAGCTGGACGGCGACGTAAACGGCCACAAGTTCAGCGTGTCCGGCGA
GGGCGAGGGCGATGCCACCTACGGCAAGCTGACCCTGAAGCTGATCTGCACCACCGGCAAGCTGCCCGTG
CCCTGGCCCACCCTCGTGACCACCCTGGGCTACGGCCTGCAGTGCTTCGCCCGCTACCCCGACCACATGA
AGCAGCACGACTTCTTCAAGTCCGCCATGCCCGAAGGCTACGTCCAGGAGCGCACCATCTTCTTCAAGGA
CGACGGCAACTACAAGACCCGCGCCGAGGTGAAGTTCGAGGGCGACACCCTGGTGAACCGCATCGAGCTG
AAGGGCATCGACTTCAAGGAGGACGGCAACATCCTGGGGCACAAGCTGGAGTACAACTACAACAGCCACA
ACGTCTATATCACCGCCGACAAGCAGAAGAACGGCATCAAGGCCAACTTCAAGATCCGCCACAACATCGA
GGACGGCGGCGTGCAGCTCGCCGACCACTACCAGCAGAACACCCCCATCGGCGACGGCCCCGTGCTGCTG
CCCGACAACCACTACCTGAGCTACCAGTCCAAGCTGAGCAAAGACCCCAACGAGAAGCGCGATCACATGG
TCCTGCTGGAGTTCGTGACCGCCGCCGGGGGTACCAAGGTGTACGACCCCGAGCAGAGGAAGAGGATGAT
CACCGGCCCCCAGTGGTGGGCCAGGTGCAAGCAGATGAACGTGCTGGACAGCTTCATCAACTACTACGAC
AGCGAGAAGCACGCCGAGAACGCCGTGATCTTCCTGCACGGCAACGCCACTAGCAGCTACCTGTGGAGGC
ACGTGGTGCCCCACATCGAGCCCGTGGCCAGGTGCATCATCCCCGATCTGATCGGCATGGGCAAGAGCGG
CAAGAGCGGCAACGGCAGCTACAGGCTGCTGGACCACTACAAGTACCTGACCGCCTGGTTCGAGCTTCTG
AACCTGCCCAAGAAGATCATCTTCGTGGGCCACGACTGGGGCGCCGCCCTGGCCTTCCACTACGCCTACG
AGCACCAGGACAGGATCAAGGCCATCGTGCACATGGAGAGCGTGGTGGACGTGATCGAGAGCTGGGACGA
GTGGCCAGACATCGAGGAGGACATCGCCCTGATCAAGAGCGAGGAGGGCGAGAAGATGGTGCTGGAGAAC
AACTTCTTCGTGGAGACCGTGCTGCCCAGCAAGATCATGAGAAAGCTGGAGCCCGAGGAGTTCGCCGCCT
ACCTGGAGCCCTTCAAGGAGAAGGGCGAGGTGAGAAGACCCACCCTGAGCTGGCCCAGAGAGATCCCCCT
GGTGAAGGGCGGCAAGCCCGACGTGGTGCAGATCGTGAGAAACTACAACGCCTACCTGAGAGCCAGCGAC
GACCTGCCCAAGCTGTTCATCGAGGGCGACCCCGGCTTCTTCAGCAACGCCATCGTGGAGGGCGCCAAGA
AGTTCCCCAACACCGAGTTCGTGAAGGTGAAGGGCCTGCACTTCCTCCAGGAGGACGCCCCCGACGAGAT
GGGCAAGTACATCAAGAGCTTCGTGGAGAGAGTGCTGAAGAACGAGCAGTCCGGACTCAGATCTCGAGCT
CAAGCTTCGAATTCCATGAAGCCAGGATTCAGTCCCCGTGGGGGTGGCTTTGGCGGCCGAGGGGGCTTTG
GTGACCGTGGTGGTCGTGGAGGCCGAGGGGGCTTTGGCGGGGGCCGAGGTCGAGGCGGAGGCTTTAGAGG
TCGTGGACGAGGAGGAGGTGGAGGCGGCGGCGGCGGTGGAGGAGGAGGAAGAGGTGGTGGAGGCTTCCAT
TCTGGTGGCAACCGGGGTCGTGGTCGGGGAGGAAAAAGAGGAAACCAGTCGGGGAAGAATGTGATGGTGG
AGCCGCATCGGCATGAGGGTGTCTTCATTTGTCGAGGAAAGGAAGATGCACTGGTCACCAAGAACCTGGT
CCCTGGGGAATCAGTTTATGGAGAGAAGAGAGTCTCGATTTCGGAAGGAGATGACAAAATTGAGTACCGA
GCCTGGAACCCCTTCCGCTCCAAGCTAGCAGCAGCAATCCTGGGTGGTGTGGACCAGATCCACATCAAAC
CGGGGGCTAAGGTTCTCTACCTCGGGGCTGCCTCGGGCACCACGGTCTCCCATGTCTCTGACATCGTTGG
TCCGGATGGTCTAGTCTATGCAGTCGAGTTCTCCCACCGCTCTGGCCGTGACCTCATTAACTTGGCCAAG
AAGAGGACCAACATCATTCCTGTGATCGAGGATGCTCGACACCCACACAAATACCGCATGCTCATCGCAA
TGGTGGATGTGATCTTTGCTGATGTGGCCCAGCCAGACCAGACCCGGATTGTGGCCCTGAATGCCCACAC
CTTCCTGCGTAATGGAGGACACTTTGTGATTTCCATTAAGGCCAACTGCATTGACTCCACAGCCTCAGCC
GAGGCCGTGTTTGCCTCCGAAGTGAAAAAGATGCAACAGGAGAACATGAAGCCGCAGGAGCAGTTGACCC
TTGAGCCATATGAAAGAGACCATGCCGTGGTCGTGGGAGTGTACAGGCCACCCCCCAAGGTGAAGAACTG
AGTCGACGGTACCGCGGGCCCGGGATCCACCGGATCTAGATAACTGATCATAATCAGCCATACCACATTT
GTAGAGGTTTTACTTGCTTTAAAAAACCTCCCACACCTCCCCCTGAACCTGAAACATAAAATGAATGCAA
TTGTTGTTGTTAACTTGTTTATTGCAGCTTATAATGGTTACAAATAAAGCAATAGCATCACAAATTTCAC
AAATAAAGCATTTTTTTCACTGCATTCTAGTTGTGGTTTGTCCAAACTCATCAATGTATCTTAACGCGTA
AATTGTAAGCGTTAATATTTTGTTAAAATTCGCGTTAAATTTTTGTTAAATCAGCTCATTTTTTAACCAA
TAGGCCGAAATCGGCAAAATCCCTTATAAATCAAAAGAATAGACCGAGATAGGGT
[37 nt withheld, positions 3626-3662]
AAAGAACGTGGACTCCAACGTCAAAGG
[49 nt withheld, positions 3690-3738]
T
[91 nt withheld, positions 3740-3830]
G
[124 nt withheld, positions 3832-3955]
CAGGTGGCACTTTTCGGGGAAATGTGCGCGGAACCCCTATTTGTTTATTTTTCTAAATACATTCAAATAT
GTATCCGCTCATGAGACAATAACCCTGATAAATGCTTCAATAATATTGAAAAAGGAAGAGTCCTGAGGCG
GAAAGAACCAGCTGTGGAATGTGTGTCAGTTAGGGTGTGGAAAGTCCCCAGGCTCCCCAGCAGGCAGAAG
TATGCAAAGCATGCATCTCAATTAGTCAGCAACCAGGTGTGGAAAGTCCCCAGGCTCCCCAGCAGGCAGA
AGTATGCAAAGCATGCATCTCAATTAGTCAGCAACCATAGTCCCGCCCCTAACTCCGCCCATCCCGCCCC
TAACTCCGCCCAGTTCCGCCCATTCTCCGCCCCATGGCTGACTAATTTTTTTTATTTATGCAGAGGCCGA
GGCCGCCTCGGCCTCTGAGCTATTCCAGAAGTAGTGAGGAGGCTTTTTTGGAGGCCTAGGCTTTTGCAAA
GATCGATCAAGAGACAGGATGAGGATCGTTTCGCATGATTGAACAAGATGGATTGCACGCAGGTTCTCCG
GCCGCTTGGGTGGAGAGGCTATTCGGCTATGACTGGGCACAACAGACAATCGGCTGCTCTGATGCCGCCG
TGTTCCGGCTGTCAGCGCAGGGGCGCCCGGTTCTTTTTGTCAAGACCGACCTGTCCGGTGCCCTGAATGA
ACTGCAAGACGAGGCAGCGCGGCTATCGTGGCTGGCCACGACGGGCGTTCCTTGCGCAGCTGTGCTCGAC
GTTGTCACTGAAGCGGGAAGGGACTGGCTGCTATTGGGCGAAGTGCCGGGGCAGGATCTCCTGTCATCTC
ACCTTGCTCCTGCCGAGAAAGTATCCATCATGGCTGATGCAATGCGGCGGCTGCATACGCTTGATCCGGC
TACCTGCCCATTCGACCACCAAGCGAAACATCGCATCGAGCGAGCACGTACTCGGATGGAAGCCGGTCTT
GTCGATCAGGATGATCTGGACGAAGAGCATCAGGGGCTCGCGCCAGCCGAACTGTTCGCCAGGCTCAAGG
CGAGCATGCCCGACGGCGAGGATCTCGTCGTGACCCATGGCGATGCCTGCTTGCCGAATATCATGGTGGA
AAATGGCCGCTTTTCTGGATTCATCGACTGTGGCCGGCTGGGTGTGGCGGACCGCTATCAGGACATAGCG
TTGGCTACCCGTGATATTGCTGAAGAGCTTGGCGGCGAATGGGCTGACCGCTTCCTCGTGCTTTACGGTA
TCGCCGCTCCCGATTCGCAGCGCATCGCCTTCTATCGCCTTCTTGACGAGTTCTTCTGAGCGGGACTCTG
GGGTTCGAAATGACCGACCAAGCGACGCCCAACCTGCCATCACGAGATTTCGATTCCACCGCCGCCTTCT
ATGAAAGGTTGGGCTTCGGAATCGTTTTCCGGGACGCCGGCTGGATGATCCTCCAGCGCGGGGATCTCAT
GCTGGAGTTCTTCGCCCACCCTAGGGGGAGGCTAACTGAAACACGGAAGGAGACAATACCGGAAGGAACC
CGCGCTATGACGGCAATAAAAAGACAGAATAAAACGCACGGTGTTGGGTCGTTTGTTCATAAACGCGGGG
TTCGGTCCCAGGGCTGGCACTCTGTCGATACCCCACCGAGACCCCATTGGGGCCAATACGCCCGCGTTTC
TTCCTTTTCCCCACCCCACCCCCCAAGTTCGGGTGAAGGCCCAGGGCTCGCAGCCAACGTCGGGGCGGCA
GGCCCTGCCATAGCCTCAGGTTACTCATATATACTTTAGATTGATTTAAAACTTCATTTTTAATTTAAAA
GGATCTAGGTGAAGATCCTTTTTGATAATCTCATGACCAAAATCCCTTAACGTGAGTTTTCGTTCCACTG
AGCGTCAGACCCCGTAGAAAAGATCAAAGGATCTTCTTGAGATCCTTTTTTTCTGCGCGTAATCTGCTGC
TTGCAAACAAAAAAACCACCGCTACCAGCGGTGGTTTGTTTGCCGGATCAAGAGCTACCAACTCTTTTTC
CGAAGGTAACTGGCTTCAGCAGAGCGCAGATACCAAATACTGTCCTTCTAGTGTAGCCGTAGTTAGGCCA
CCACTTCAAGAACTCTGTAGCACCGCCTACATACCTCGCTCTGCTAATCCTGTTACCAGTGGCTGCTGCC
AGTGGCGATAAGTCGTGTCTTACCGGGTTGGACTCAAGACGATAGTTACCGGATAAGGCGCAGCGGTCGG
GCTGAACGGGGGGTTCGTGCACACAGCCCAGCTTGGAGCGAACGACCTACACCGAACTGAGATACCTACA
GCGTGAGCTATGAGAAAGCGCCACGCTTCCCGAAGGGAGAAAGGCGGACAGGTATCCGGTAAGCGGCAGG
GTCGGAACAGGAGAGCGCACGAGGGAGCTTCCAGGGGGAAACGCCTGGTATCTTTATAGTCCTGTCGGGT
TTCGCCACCTCTGACTTGAGCGTCGATTTTTGTGATGCTCGTCAGGGGGGCGGAGCCTATGGAAAAACGC
CAGCAACGCGGCCTTTTTACGGTTCCTGGCCTTTTGCTGGCCTTTTGCTCACATGTTCTTTCCTGCGTTA
TCCCCTGATTCTGTGGATAACCGTATTACCGCCATGCAT
Features (pLannotate 1.2.2; 17 found; start..end, strand, type, name):
     61..364     +  enhancer       CMV enhancer: human cytomegalovirus immediate early enhancer
    365..568     +  promoter       CMV promoter: human cytomegalovirus (CMV) immediate early promoter
    603..1295    +  CDS            mVenus: mVenus is a basic (constitutively fluorescent) yellow fluorescent protein published in 2006, derived from Aequorea victoria. It is reported to be a rapidly-maturing monomer with moderate acid sensitivity.
   1293..2219    +  CDS            LUCI_RENRE: Experimental evidence at protein level: Swiss-Prot protein existence level 1. Upon binding the substrate, the enzyme catalyzes an oxygenation, producing a very short-lived hydroperoxide that cyclizes into a dioxetanone structure, which collapses, releasing a CO(2) molecule. The spontaneous breakdown of the dioxetanone releases the energy (about 50 kcal/mole) that is necessary to generate the excited state of the coelenteramide product, which is the singlet form of the monoanion. In vivo the product undergoes the process of nonradiative energy transfer to an accessory protein, a green fluoresce
   2220..2254    +  misc_feature   MCS (fragment): multiple cloning site
   2256..3218    +  CDS            FBL: FBRL_HUMAN - Also known as FIB1, FLRN. Experimental evidence at protein level: Swiss-Prot protein existence level 1. S-adenosyl-L-methionine-dependent methyltransferase that has the ability to methylate both RNAs and proteins (PubMed:24352239, PubMed:30540930, PubMed:32017898). Involved in pre-rRNA processing by catalyzing the site-specific 2'-hydroxyl methylation of ribose moieties in pre-ribosomal RNA (PubMed:30540930). Site specificity is provided by a guide RNA that base pairs with the substrate (By similarity). Methylation occurs at a characteristic distance from the sequence involved in
   3221..3248    +  misc_feature   MCS (fragment): multiple cloning site
   3265..3349    +  CDS            large T antigen (fragment): large T antigen from SV40 (simian virus 40)
   3372..3493    +  polyA_signal   SV40 poly(A) signal: SV40 polyadenylation signal
   3527..3955    -  rep_origin     f1 ori (sequence partly withheld): f1 bacteriophage origin of replication; arrow indicates direction of (+) strand synthesis
   3982..4086    +  promoter       AmpR promoter: bla
   4088..4445    +  promoter       SV40 promoter: SV40 enhancer and early promoter
   4480..5274    +  CDS            NeoR/KanR: aminoglycoside phosphotransferase from Tn5; aph(3')-II (or nptII); confers resistance to neomycin, kanamycin, and G418 (Geneticin®)
   5295..5447    +  CDS            ble (fragment): BLE_KLEPN - Experimental evidence at protein level: Swiss-Prot protein existence level 1. Binding protein with a strong affinity to the bleomycin family of antibiotics. Binds to CL990; an antimitotic-antibiotic compound. From Klebsiella pneumoniae.
   5506..5553    +  polyA_signal   HSV TK poly(A) signal: herpes simplex virus thymidine kinase polyadenylation signal (Cole and Stacy, 1985)
   5644..5660    -  polyA_signal   bGH poly(A) signal (fragment): bovine growth hormone polyadenylation signal
   5882..6470    +  rep_origin     ori: high-copy-number ColE1/pMB1/pBR322/pUC origin of replication
