[The description below was written by a language model from this plasmid's Addgene catalogue record and pLannotate feature annotations shown in this document.]
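Description:
pYNL-C1_fibrillarin is a mammalian expression plasmid of about 6.6 kb, built on the pYNL-C1 backbone, a C1-style fusion vector in which the tag sits upstream of the multiple cloning site. It replicates in E. coli from a high-copy ColE1/pUC-type origin and also carries an f1 phage origin. A single Tn5 aminoglycoside phosphotransferase gene (NeoR/KanR) provides both selections. A bacterial bla-type promoter placed next to the SV40 enhancer/early promoter drives this gene, giving kanamycin resistance in bacteria and G418 resistance in transfected mammalian cells, and an HSV TK polyadenylation signal terminates the cassette. The short large T antigen, ble and bGH poly(A) fragments in the annotation appear to be small backbone remnants rather than functional units.

The payload is one open reading frame driven by the human CMV immediate-early enhancer and promoter and terminated by the SV40 poly(A) signal. It encodes the Yellow Nano-lantern (YNL), annotated here as mVenus joined directly to Renilla luciferase, followed by a short MCS-derived linker and human fibrillarin (FBL), which was cloned between EcoRI and SalI sites that remain intact. In Nano-lantern probes, energy released when the luciferase oxidises its substrate is transferred non-radiatively to the adjacent fluorescent protein, giving brighter, colour-shifted luminescence without excitation light. Fibrillarin is a methyltransferase involved in pre-rRNA processing and is a classic nucleolar marker, so fusing it to the C-terminus of YNL should target the probe to that compartment. The construct is suited to luminescence imaging of subcellular structures in living mammalian cells, including multicolour work alongside other Nano-lantern colour variants.
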