Addgene plasmid #65708: pYNL-C1_fibrillarin
Purpose: Expresses YNL-fibrillarin in mammalian cells
Depositing lab: Yasushi Okada. Depositing organization: RIKEN Quantitative Biology Center (QBiC). Publication: Expanded palette of Nano-lanterns for real-time multicolor luminescence imaging. Takai A, Nakano M, Saito K, Haruno R, Watanabe TM, Ohyanagi T, Jin T, Okada Y, Nagai T. Proc Natl Acad Sci U S A. 2015 Apr 7;112(14):4352-6. doi: 10.1073/pnas.1418468112. Epub 2015 Mar 23. PubMed 25831507.
Backbone
  Vector backbone: pYNL-C1
  Backbone manufacturer: Addgene #64306
  Backbone size w/o insert (bp): 5600
  Total vector size (bp): 6600
  Vector type: Mammalian Expression, Luciferase
  Selectable markers: Neomycin (select with G418)
Growth in bacteria
  Bacterial resistance: Kanamycin, 50 μg/mL
  Growth temperature: 37°C
  Growth strain: DH5alpha
  Copy number: High Copy
Gene/Insert
  Gene/Insert name: fibrillarin
  Species: H. sapiens (human)
  Insert size (bp): 1000
  Entrez Gene: FBL (a.k.a. FIB, FLRN, Nop1, RNU3IP1)
  Promoter: CMV
  Tag / fusion protein: YNL (N terminal on backbone)
  Cloning method: Restriction Enzyme; 5′ cloning site EcoRI (not destroyed); 3′ cloning site SalI (not destroyed)
  Sequencing primers: 5′ GAGTTCGTGAAGGTGAAGGGCC; 3′ EBV Reverse
Resource information
  A portion of this plasmid was derived from a plasmid made by: Nano-lantern/pcDNA3 (gifted from Dr Takeharu Nagai), Phamret-Fibrillarin/pcDNA3 (Addgene #51954)
Terms and licenses: Academic/Nonprofit Terms; Industry Terms: Not Available to Industry
How to cite: pYNL-C1_fibrillarin was a gift from Yasushi Okada (Addgene plasmid # 65708 ; http://n2t.net/addgene:65708 ; RRID:Addgene_65708)
