>Addgene plasmid #65708 | pYNL-C1_fibrillarin | depositor partial sequence | sequence record 111682 | pYNL-C1
TAGTTATTAATAGTAATCAATTACGGGGTCATTAGTTCATAGCCCATATATGGAGTTCCGCGTTACATAA
CTTACGGTAAATGGCCCGCCTGGCTGACCGCCCAACGACCCCCGCCCATTGACGTCAATAATGACGTATG
TTCCCATAGTAACGCCAATAGGGACTTTCCATTGACGTCAATGGGTGGAGTATTTACGGTAAACTGCCCA
CTTGGCAGTACATCAAGTGTATCATATGCCAAGTACGCCCCCTATTGACGTCAATGACGGTAAATGGCCC
GCCTGGCATTATGCCCAGTACATGACCTTATGGGACTTTCCTACTTGGCAGTACATCTACGTATTAGTCA
TCGCTATTACCATGGTGATGCGGTTTTGGCAGTACATCAATGGGCGTGGATAGCGGTTTGACTCACGGGG
ATTTCCAAGTCTCCACCCCATTGACGTCAATGGGAGTTTGTTTTGGCACCAAAATCAACGGGACTTTCCA
AAATGTCGTAACAACTCCGCCCCATTGACGCAAATGGGCGGTAGGCGTGTACGGTGGGAGGTCTATATAA
GCAGAGCTGGTTTAGTGAACCGTCAGATCCGCTAGCGCCACCATGGTGAGCAAGGGCGAGGAGCTGTTCA
CCGGGGTGGTGCCCATCCTGGTCGAGCTGGACGGCGACGTAAACGGCCACAAGTTCAGCGTGTCCGGCGA
GGGCGAGGGCGATGCCACCTACGGCAAGCTGACCCTGAAGCTGATCTGCACCACCGGCAAGCTGCCCGTG
CCCTGGCCCACCCTCGTGACCACCCTGGGCTACGGCCTGCAGTGCTTCGCCCGCTACCCCGACCACATGA
AGCAGCACGACTTCTTCAAGTCCGCCATGCCCGAAGGCTACGTCCAGGAGCGCACCATCTTCTTCAAGGA
CGACGGCAACTACAAGACCCGCGCCGAGGTGAAGTTCGAGGGCGACACCCTGGTGAACCGCATCGAGCTG
AAGGGCATCGACTTCAAGGAGGACGGCAACATCCTGGGGCACAAGCTGGAGTACAACTACAACAGCCACA
ACGTCTATATCACCGCCGACAAGCAGAAGAACGGCATCAAGGCCAACTTCAAGATCCGCCACAACATCGA
GGACGGCGGCGTGCAGCTCGCCGACCACTACCAGCAGAACACCCCCATCGGCGACGGCCCCGTGCTGCTG
CCCGACAACCACTACCTGAGCTACCAGTCCAAGCTGAGCAAAGACCCCAACGAGAAGCGCGATCACATGG
TCCTGCTGGAGTTCGTGACCGCCGCCGGGGGTACCAAGGTGTACGACCCCGAGCAGAGGAAGAGGATGAT
CACCGGCCCCCAGTGGTGGGCCAGGTGCAAGCAGATGAACGTGCTGGACAGCTTCATCAACTACTACGAC
AGCGAGAAGCACGCCGAGAACGCCGTGATCTTCCTGCACGGCAACGCCACTAGCAGCTACCTGTGGAGGC
ACGTGGTGCCCCACATCGAGCCCGTGGCCAGGTGCATCATCCCCGATCTGATCGGCATGGGCAAGAGCGG
CAAGAGCGGCAACGGCAGCTACAGGCTGCTGGACCACTACAAGTACCTGACCGCCTGGTTCGAGCTTCTG
AACCTGCCCAAGAAGATCATCTTCGTGGGCCACGACTGGGGCGCCGCCCTGGCCTTCCACTACGCCTACG
AGCACCAGGACAGGATCAAGGCCATCGTGCACATGGAGAGCGTGGTGGACGTGATCGAGAGCTGGGACGA
GTGGCCAGACATCGAGGAGGACATCGCCCTGATCAAGAGCGAGGAGGGCGAGAAGATGGTGCTGGAGAAC
AACTTCTTCGTGGAGACCGTGCTGCCCAGCAAGATCATGAGAAAGCTGGAGCCCGAGGAGTTCGCCGCCT
ACCTGGAGCCCTTCAAGGAGAAGGGCGAGGTGAGAAGACCCACCCTGAGCTGGCCCAGAGAGATCCCCCT
GGTGAAGGGCGGCAAGCCCGACGTGGTGCAGATCGTGAGAAACTACAACGCCTACCTGAGAGCCAGCGAC
GACCTGCCCAAGCTGTTCATCGAGGGCGACCCCGGCTTCTTCAGCAACGCCATCGTGGAGGGCGCCAAGA
AGTTCCCCAACACCGAGTTCGTGAAGGTGAAGGGCCTGCACTTCCTCCAGGAGGACGCCCCCGACGAGAT
GGGCAAGTACATCAAGAGCTTCGTGGAGAGAGTGCTGAAGAACGAGCAGTCCGGACTCAGATCTCGAGCT
CAAGCTTCGAATTCTGCAGTCGACGGTACCGCGGGCCCGGGATCCACCGGATCTAGATAACTGATCATAA
TCAGCCATACCACATTTGTAGAGGTTTTACTTGCTTTAAAAAACCTCCCACACCTCCCCCTGAACCTGAA
ACATAAAATGAATGCAATTGTTGTTGTTAACTTGTTTATTGCAGCTTATAATGGTTACAAATAAAGCAAT
AGCATCACAAATTTCACAAATAAAGCATTTTTTTCACTGCATTCTAGTTGTGGTTTGTCCAAACTCATCA
ATGTATCTTAACGCGTAAATTGTAAGCGTTAATATTTTGTTAAAATTCGCGTTAAATTTTTGTTAAATCA
GCTCATTTTTTAACCAATAGGCCGAAATCGGCAAAATCCCTTATAAATCAAAAGAATAGACCGAGATAGG
GT
[37 nt withheld, positions 2663-2699]
AAAGAACGTGGACTCCAACGTCAAAGG
[49 nt withheld, positions 2727-2775]
T
[91 nt withheld, positions 2777-2867]
G
[124 nt withheld, positions 2869-2992]
CAGGTGGCACTTTTCGGGGAAATGTGCGCGGAACCCCTATTTGTTTATTTTTCTAAATACATTCAAATAT
GTATCCGCTCATGAGACAATAACCCTGATAAATGCTTCAATAATATTGAAAAAGGAAGAGTCCTGAGGCG
GAAAGAACCAGCTGTGGAATGTGTGTCAGTTAGGGTGTGGAAAGTCCCCAGGCTCCCCAGCAGGCAGAAG
TATGCAAAGCATGCATCTCAATTAGTCAGCAACCAGGTGTGGAAAGTCCCCAGGCTCCCCAGCAGGCAGA
AGTATGCAAAGCATGCATCTCAATTAGTCAGCAACCATAGTCCCGCCCCTAACTCCGCCCATCCCGCCCC
TAACTCCGCCCAGTTCCGCCCATTCTCCGCCCCATGGCTGACTAATTTTTTTTATTTATGCAGAGGCCGA
GGCCGCCTCGGCCTCTGAGCTATTCCAGAAGTAGTGAGGAGGCTTTTTTGGAGGCCTAGGCTTTTGCAAA
GATCGATCAAGAGACAGGATGAGGATCGTTTCGCATGATTGAACAAGATGGATTGCACGCAGGTTCTCCG
GCCGCTTGGGTGGAGAGGCTATTCGGCTATGACTGGGCACAACAGACAATCGGCTGCTCTGATGCCGCCG
TGTTCCGGCTGTCAGCGCAGGGGCGCCCGGTTCTTTTTGTCAAGACCGACCTGTCCGGTGCCCTGAATGA
ACTGCAAGACGAGGCAGCGCGGCTATCGTGGCTGGCCACGACGGGCGTTCCTTGCGCAGCTGTGCTCGAC
GTTGTCACTGAAGCGGGAAGGGACTGGCTGCTATTGGGCGAAGTGCCGGGGCAGGATCTCCTGTCATCTC
ACCTTGCTCCTGCCGAGAAAGTATCCATCATGGCTGATGCAATGCGGCGGCTGCATACGCTTGATCCGGC
TACCTGCCCATTCGACCACCAAGCGAAACATCGCATCGAGCGAGCACGTACTCGGATGGAAGCCGGTCTT
GTCGATCAGGATGATCTGGACGAAGAGCATCAGGGGCTCGCGCCAGCCGAACTGTTCGCCAGGCTCAAGG
CGAGCATGCCCGACGGCGAGGATCTCGTCGTGACCCATGGCGATGCCTGCTTGCCGAATATCATGGTGGA
AAATGGCCGCTTTTCTGGATTCATCGACTGTGGCCGGCTGGGTGTGGCGGACCGCTATCAGGACATAGCG
TTGGCTACCCGTGATATTGCTGAAGAGCTTGGCGGCGAATGGGCTGACCGCTTCCTCGTGCTTTACGGTA
TCGCCGCTCCCGATTCGCAGCGCATCGCCTTCTATCGCCTTCTTGACGAGTTCTTCTGAGCGGGACTCTG
GGGTTCGAAATGACCGACCAAGCGACGCCCAACCTGCCATCACGAGATTTCGATTCCACCGCCGCCTTCT
ATGAAAGGTTGGGCTTCGGAATCGTTTTCCGGGACGCCGGCTGGATGATCCTCCAGCGCGGGGATCTCAT
GCTGGAGTTCTTCGCCCACCCTAGGGGGAGGCTAACTGAAACACGGAAGGAGACAATACCGGAAGGAACC
CGCGCTATGACGGCAATAAAAAGACAGAATAAAACGCACGGTGTTGGGTCGTTTGTTCATAAACGCGGGG
TTCGGTCCCAGGGCTGGCACTCTGTCGATACCCCACCGAGACCCCATTGGGGCCAATACGCCCGCGTTTC
TTCCTTTTCCCCACCCCACCCCCCAAGTTCGGGTGAAGGCCCAGGGCTCGCAGCCAACGTCGGGGCGGCA
GGCCCTGCCATAGCCTCAGGTTACTCATATATACTTTAGATTGATTTAAAACTTCATTTTTAATTTAAAA
GGATCTAGGTGAAGATCCTTTTTGATAATCTCATGACCAAAATCCCTTAACGTGAGTTTTCGTTCCACTG
AGCGTCAGACCCCGTAGAAAAGATCAAAGGATCTTCTTGAGATCCTTTTTTTCTGCGCGTAATCTGCTGC
TTGCAAACAAAAAAACCACCGCTACCAGCGGTGGTTTGTTTGCCGGATCAAGAGCTACCAACTCTTTTTC
CGAAGGTAACTGGCTTCAGCAGAGCGCAGATACCAAATACTGTCCTTCTAGTGTAGCCGTAGTTAGGCCA
CCACTTCAAGAACTCTGTAGCACCGCCTACATACCTCGCTCTGCTAATCCTGTTACCAGTGGCTGCTGCC
AGTGGCGATAAGTCGTGTCTTACCGGGTTGGACTCAAGACGATAGTTACCGGATAAGGCGCAGCGGTCGG
GCTGAACGGGGGGTTCGTGCACACAGCCCAGCTTGGAGCGAACGACCTACACCGAACTGAGATACCTACA
GCGTGAGCTATGAGAAAGCGCCACGCTTCCCGAAGGGAGAAAGGCGGACAGGTATCCGGTAAGCGGCAGG
GTCGGAACAGGAGAGCGCACGAGGGAGCTTCCAGGGGGAAACGCCTGGTATCTTTATAGTCCTGTCGGGT
TTCGCCACCTCTGACTTGAGCGTCGATTTTTGTGATGCTCGTCAGGGGGGCGGAGCCTATGGAAAAACGC
CAGCAACGCGGCCTTTTTACGGTTCCTGGCCTTTTGCTGGCCTTTTGCTCACATGTTCTTTCCTGCGTTA
TCCCCTGATTCTGTGGATAACCGTATTACCGCCATGCAT
