>Addgene plasmid #65708 | pYNL-C1_fibrillarin | addgene partial sequence | sequence record 116841 | CMV-F 5'-CGCAAATGGGCGGTAGGCGTG-3'
CTATATAAGCAGAGCTGGTTTAGTGAACCGTCAGATCCGCTAGCGCCACCATGGTGAGCAAGGGCGAGGA
GCTGTTCACCGGGGTGGTGCCCATCCTGGTCGAGCTGGACGGCGACGTAAACGGCCACAAGTTCAGCGTG
TCCGGCGAGGGCGAGGGCGATGCCACCTACGGCAAGCTGACCCTGAAGCTGATCTGCACCACCGGCAAGC
TGCCCGTGCCCTGGCCCACCCTCGTGACCACCCTGGGCTACGGCCTGCAGTGCTTCGCCCGCTACCCCGA
CCACATGAAGCAGCACGACTTCTTCAAGTCCGCCATGCCCGAAGGCTACGTCCAGGAGCGCACCATCTTC
TTCAAGGACGACGGCAACTACAAGACCCGCGCCGAGGTGAAGTTCGAGGGCGACACCCTGGTGAACCGCA
TCGAGCTGAAGGGCATCGACTTCAAGGAGGACGGCAACATCCTGGGGCACAAGCTGGAGTACAACTACAA
CAGCCACAACGTCTATATCACCGCCGACAAGCAGAAGAACGGCATCAAGGCCAACTTCAAGATCCGCCAC
AACATCGAGGACGGCGGCGTGCAGCTCGCCGACCACTACCAGCAGAACACCCCCATCGGCGACGGCCCCG
TGCTGCTGCCCGACAACCACTACCTGAGCTACCAGTCCAAGCTGAGCAAAGACCCCAACGAGAAGCGCGA
TCACATGGTCCTGCTGGAGTTCGTGACCGCCGCCGGGGGTACCAAGGTGTACGACCCCGAGCAGAGGAAG
AGGATGATCACCGGCCCCCAGTGGTGGGCCAGGTGCAAGCAGATGAACGTGCTGGACAGCTTCATCAACT
ACTACGACAGCGAGAAGCACGCCGAGAACGCCGTGATCTTCCTGCACGGCAACGCCACTAGCAGCTACCT
GTGGAGGCACGTGGTGCCCCACATCGAGCCCGTGGCCAGGTGCATCATCCCCGATCTGATCGGCATGGGC
AAGAGCGGCAAGAGCGGCAACGGCAGCTACAGGCTGCTGGACCACTACAAGTACCTGACCGCCTGGTTCG
AGCTTCTGAACCTGCCCAAGAAGA
