>Addgene plasmid #65708 | pYNL-C1_fibrillarin | addgene partial sequence | sequence record 116844 | RenLuc3F 5'-GTACATCAAGAGCTTCGTGG-3'
GAGCAGTCCGGACTCAGATCTCGAGCTCAAGCTTCGAATTCCATGAAGCCAGGATTCAGTCCCCGTGGGG
GTGGCTTTGGCGGCCGAGGGGGCTTTGGTGACCGTGGTGGTCGTGGAGGCCGAGGGGGCTTTGGCGGGGG
CCGAGGTCGAGGCGGAGGCTTTAGAGGTCGTGGACGAGGAGGAGGTGGAGGCGGCGGCGGCGGTGGAGGA
GGAGGAAGAGGTGGTGGAGGCTTCCATTCTGGTGGCAACCGGGGTCGTGGTCGGGGAGGAAAAAGAGGAA
ACCAGTCGGGGAAGAATGTGATGGTGGAGCCGCATCGGCATGAGGGTGTCTTCATTTGTCGAGGAAAGGA
AGATGCACTGGTCACCAAGAACCTGGTCCCTGGGGAATCAGTTTATGGAGAGAAGAGAGTCTCGATTTCG
GAAGGAGATGACAAAATTGAGTACCGAGCCTGGAACCCCTTCCGCTCCAAGCTAGCAGCAGCAATCCTGG
GTGGTGTGGACCAGATCCACATCAAACCGGGGGCTAAGGTTCTCTACCTCGGGGCTGCCTCGGGCACCAC
GGTCTCCCATGTCTCTGACATCGTTGGTCCGGATGGTCTAGTCTATGCAGTCGAGTTCTCCCACCGCTCT
GGCCGTGACCTCATTAACTTGGCCAAGAAGAGGACCAACATCATTCCTGTGATCGAGGATGCTCGACACC
CACACAAATACCGCATGCTCATCGCAATGGTGGATGTGATCTTTGCTGATGTGGCCCAGCCAGACCAGAC
CCGGATTGTGGCCCTGAATGCCCACACCTTCCTGCGTAATGGAGGACACTTTGTGATTTCCATTAAGGCC
AACTGCATTGACTCCACAGCCTCAGCCGAGGCCGTGTTTGCCTCCGAAGTGAAAAAGATGCAACAGGAGA
ACATGAAGCCGCAGGAGCAGTTGACCCTTGAGCCATATGAAAGAGACCATGCCGTGGTCGTGGGAGTGTA
CAGGCCACCCCCCAAGGTGAAGAACTGAGTCGACGGTACCGCGGGCCCGGGATCCACCGGATCTAGATAA
CTGATCATAATC
